>Addgene plasmid #130759 | pMSCVbsd-PPARD-A404K | addgene full sequence | sequence record 255148 | Addgene NGS Result
AATGAAAGACCCCACCTGTAGGTTTGGCAAGCTAGCTTAAGTAACGCCATTTTGCAAGGCATGGAAAATA
CATAACTGAGAATAGAGAAGTTCAGATCAAGGTTAGGAACAGAGAGACAGCAGAATATGGGCCAAACAGG
ATATCTGTGGTAAGCAGTTCCTGCCCCGGCTCAGGGCCAAGAACAGATGGTCCCCAGATGCGGTCCCGCC
CTCAGCAGTTTCTAGAGAACCATCAGATGTTTCCAGGGTGCCCCAAGGACCTGAAATGACCCTGTGCCTT
ATTTGAACTAACCAATCAGTTCGCTTCTCGCTTCTGTTCGCGCGCTTCTGCTCCCCGAGCTCAATAAAAG
AGCCCACAACCCCTCACTCGGCGCGCCAGTCCTCCGATAGACTGCGTCGCCCGGGTACCCGTATTCCCAA
TAAAGCCTCTTGCTGTTTGCATCCGAATCGTGGACTCGCTGATCCTTGGGAGGGTCTCCTCAGATTGATT
GACTGCCCACCTCGGGGGTCTTTCATTTGGAGGTTCCACCGAGATTTGGAGACCCCTGCCCAGGGACCAC
CGACCCCCCCGCCGGGAGGTAAGCTGGCCAGCGGTCGTTTCGTGTCTGTCTCTGTCTTTGTGCGTGTTTG
TGCCGGCATCTAATGTTTGCGCCTGCGTCTGTACTAGTTAGCTAACTAGCTCTGTATCTGGCGGACCCGT
GGTGGAACTGACGAGTTCTGAACACCCGGCCGCAACCCTGGGAGACGTCCCAGGGACTTTGGGGGCCGTT
TTTGTGGCCCGACCTGAGGAAGGGAGTCGATGTGGAATCCGACCCCGTCAGGATATGTGGTTCTGGTAGG
AGACGAGAACCTAAAACAGTTCCCGCCTCCGTCTGAATTTTTGCTTTCGGTTTGGAACCGAAGCCGCGCG
TCTTGTCTGCTGCAGCGCTGCAGCATCGTTCTGTGTTGTCTCTGTCTGACTGTGTTTCTGTATTTGTCTG
AAAATTAGGGCCAGACTGTTACCACTCCCTTAAGTTTGACCTTAGGTCACTGGAAAGATGTCGAGCGGAT
CGCTCACAACCAGTCGGTAGATGTCAAGAAGAGACGTTGGGTTACCTTCTGCTCTGCAGAATGGCCAACC
TTTAACGTCGGATGGCCGCGAGACGGCACCTTTAACCGAGACCTCATCACCCAGGTTAAGATCAAGGTCT
TTTCACCTGGCCCGCATGGACACCCAGACCAGGTCCCCTACATCGTGACCTGGGAAGCCTTGGCTTTTGA
CCCCCCTCCCTGGGTCAAGCCCTTTGTACACCCTAAGCCTCCGCCTCCTCTTCCTCCATCCGCCCCGTCT
CTCCCCCTTGAACCTCCTCGTTCGACCCCGCCTCGATCCTCCCTTTATCCAGCCCTCACTCCTTCTCTAG
GCGCCGGAATTAGATCCACTAGTAACGGCCGCCAGTGTGCTGGAATTCGCCCTTAGGTGTGGCGCCGAGG
GGAGATCAGCCATGGAGCAGCCACAGGAGGAAGCCCCTGAGGTCCGGGAAGAGGAGGAGAAAGAGGAAGT
GGCAGAGGCAGAAGGAGCCCCAGAGCTCAATGGGGGACCACAGCATGCACTTCCTTCCAGCAGCTACACA
GACCTCTCCCGGAGCTCCTCGCCACCCTCACTGCTGGACCAACTGCAGATGGGCTGTGACGGGGCCTCAT
GCGGCAGCCTCAACATGGAGTGCCGGGTGTGCGGGGACAAGGCATCGGGCTTCCACTACGGTGTTCATGC
ATGTGAGGGGTGCAAGGGCTTCTTCCGTCGTACGATCCGCATGAAGCTGGAGTACGAGAAGTGTGAGCGC
AGCTGCAAGATTCAGAAGAAGAACCGCAACAAGTGCCAGTACTGCCGCTTCCAGAAGTGCCTGGCACTGG
GCATGTCACACAACGCTATCCGTTTTGGTCGGATGCCGGAGGCTGAGAAGAGGAAGCTGGTGGCAGGGCT
GACTGCAAACGAGGGGAGCCAGTACAACCCACAGGTGGCCGACCTGAAGGCCTTCTCCAAGCACATCTAC
AATGCCTACCTGAAAAACTTCAACATGACCAAAAAGAAGGCCCGCAGCATCCTCACCGGCAAAGCCAGCC
ACACGGCGCCCTTTGTGATCCACGACATCGAGACATTGTGGCAGGCAGAGAAGGGGCTGGTGTGGAAGCA
GTTGGTGAATGGCCTGCCTCCCTACAAGGAGATCAGCGTGCACGTCTTCTACCGCTGCCAGTGCACCACA
GTGGAGACCGTGCGGGAGCTCACTGAGTTCGCCAAGAGCATCCCCAGCTTCAGCAGCCTCTTCCTCAACG
ACCAGGTTACCCTTCTCAAGTATGGCGTGCACGAGGCCATCTTCGCCATGCTGGCCTCTATCGTCAACAA
GGACGGGCTGCTGGTAGCCAACGGCAGTGGCTTTGTCACCCGTGAGTTCCTGCGCAGCCTCCGCAAACCC
TTCAGTGATATCATTGAGCCTAAGTTTGAATTTGCTGTCAAGTTCAACGCCCTGGAACTTGATGACAGTG
ACCTGGCCCTATTCATTGCGGCCATCATTCTGTGTGGAGACCGGCCAGGCCTCATGAACGTTCCACGGGT
GGAGGCTATCCAGGACACCATCCTGCGTGCCCTCGAATTCCACCTGCAGGCCAACCACCCTGATGCCCAG
TACCTCTTCCCCAAGCTGCTGCAGAAGATGAAAGACCTGCGGCAACTGGTCACCGAGCACGCCCAGATGA
TGCAGCGGATCAAGAAGACCGAAACCGAGACCTCGCTGCACCCTCTGCTCCAGGAGATCTACAAGGACAT
GTACTAACGGCGGCACCCAGGCCTCCCTGCAGACTCCAATGGGGCCAGCACTGGAGGGGCCCACCCACAT
GACTTTTCCATTGACCAGCTCTCAAGGGCGAATTCTGCAGATATCCATCACACTGGCGGCCGCTCGAGGT
TAACGAATTCTACCGGGTAGGGGAGGCGCTTTTCCCAAGGCAGTCTGGAGCATGCGCTTTAGCAGCCCCG
CTGGGCACTTGGCGCTACACAAGTGGCCTCTGGCCTCGCACACATTCCACATCCACCGGTAGGCGCCAAC
CGGCTCCGTTCTTTGGTGGCCCCTTCGCGCCACCTTCTACTCCTCCCCTAGTCAGGAAGTTCCCCCCCGC
CCCGCAGCTCGCGTCGTGCAGGACGTGACAAATGGAAGTAGCACGTCTCACTAGTCTCGTGCAGATGGAC
AGCACCGCTGAGCAATGGAAGCGGGTAGGCCTTTGGGGCAGCGGCCAATAGCAGCTTTGCTCCTTCGCTT
TCTGGGCTCAGAGGCTGGGAAGGGGTGGGTCCGGGGGCGGGCTCAGGGGCGGGCTCAGGGGCGGGGCGGG
CGCCCGAAGGTCCTCCGGAGGCCCGGCATTCTGCACGCTTCAAAAGCGCACGTCTGCCGCGCTGTTCTCC
TCTTCCTCATCTCCGGGCCTTTCGACCTGCAGCCCAAGCTTACCATGGCCAAGCCTTTGTCTCAAGAAGA
ATCCACCCTCATTGAAAGAGCAACGGCTACAATCAACAGCATCCCCATCTCTGAAGACTACAGCGTCGCC
AGCGCAGCTCTCTCTAGCGACGGCCGCATCTTCACTGGTGTCAATGTATATCATTTTACTGGGGGACCTT
GTGCAGAACTCGTGGTGCTGGGCACTGCTGCTGCTGCGGCAGCTGGCAACCTGACTTGTATCGTCGCGAT
CGGAAATGAGAACAGGGGCATCTTGAGCCCCTGCGGACGGTGCCGACAGGTGCTTCTCGATCTGCATCCT
GGGATCAAAGCCATAGTGAAGGACAGTGATGGACAGCCGACGGCAGTTGGGATTCGTGAATTGCTGCCCT
CTGGTTATGTGTGGGAGGGCTAATCGATAAAATAAAAGATTTTATTTAGTCTCCAGAAAAAGGGGGGAAT
GAAAGACCCCACCTGTAGGTTTGGCAAGCTAGAGAACCATCAGATGTTTCCAGGGTGCCCCAAGGACCTG
AAATGACCCTGTGCCTTATTTGAACTAACCAATCAGTTCGCTTCTCGCTTCTGTTCGCGCGCTTCTGCTC
CCCGAGCTCAATAAAAGAGCCCACAACCCCTCACTCGGCGCGCCAGTCCTCCGATAGACTGCGTCGCCCG
GGTACCCGTGTATCCAATAAACCCTCTTGCAGTTGCATCCGACTTGTGGTCTCGCTGTTCCTTGGGAGGG
TCTCCTCTGAGTGATTGACTACCCGTCAGCGGGGGTCTTTCATGGGTAACAGTTTCTTGAAGTTGGAGAA
CAACATTCTGAGGGTAGGAGTCGAATATTAAGTAATCCTGACTCAATTAGCCACTGTTTTGAATCCACAT
ACTCCAATACTCCTGAAATAGTTCATTATGGACAGCGCAGAAAGAGCTGGGGAGAATTGTGAAATTGTTA
TCCGCTCACAATTCCACACAACATACGAGCCGGAAGCATAAAGTGTAAAGCCTGGGGTGCCTAATGAGTG
AGCTAACTCACATTAATTGCGTTGCGCTCACTGCCCGCTTTCCAGTCGGGAAACCTGTCGTGCCAGCTGC
ATTAATGAATCGGCCAACGCGCGGGGAGAGGCGGTTTGCGTATTGGGCGCTCTTCCGCTTCCTCGCTCAC
TGACTCGCTGCGCTCGGTCGTTCGGCTGCGGCGAGCGGTATCAGCTCACTCAAAGGCGGTAATACGGTTA
TCCACAGAATCAGGGGATAACGCAGGAAAGAACATGTGAGCAAAAGGCCAGCAAAAGGCCAGGAACCGTA
AAAAGGCCGCGTTGCTGGCGTTTTTCCATAGGCTCCGCCCCCCTGACGAGCATCACAAAAATCGACGCTC
AAGTCAGAGGTGGCGAAACCCGACAGGACTATAAAGATACCAGGCGTTTCCCCCTGGAAGCTCCCTCGTG
CGCTCTCCTGTTCCGACCCTGCCGCTTACCGGATACCTGTCCGCCTTTCTCCCTTCGGGAAGCGTGGCGC
TTTCTCATAGCTCACGCTGTAGGTATCTCAGTTCGGTGTAGGTCGTTCGCTCCAAGCTGGGCTGTGTGCA
CGAACCCCCCGTTCAGCCCGACCGCTGCGCCTTATCCGGTAACTATCGTCTTGAGTCCAACCCGGTAAGA
CACGACTTATCGCCACTGGCAGCAGCCACTGGTAACAGGATTAGCAGAGCGAGGTATGTAGGCGGTGCTA
CAGAGTTCTTGAAGTGGTGGCCTAACTACGGCTACACTAGAAGAACAGTATTTGGTATCTGCGCTCTGCT
GAAGCCAGTTACCTTCGGAAAAAGAGTTGGTAGCTCTTGATCCGGCAAACAAACCACCGCTGGTAGCGGT
GGTTTTTTTGTTTGCAAGCAGCAGATTACGCGCAGAAAAAAAGGATCTCAAGAAGATCCTTTGATCTTTT
CTACGGGGTCTGACGCTCAGTGGAACGAAAACTCACGTTAAGGGATTTTGGTCATGAGATTATCAAAAAG
GATCTTCACCTAGATCCTTTTAAATTAAAAATGAAGTTTTAAATCAATCTAAAGTATATATGAGTAAACT
TGGTCTGACAGTTACCAATGCTTAATCAGTGAGGCACCTATCTCAGCGATCTGTCTATTTCGTTCATCCA
TAGTTGCCTGACTCCCCGTCGTGTAGATAACTACGATACGGGAGGGCTTACCATCTGGCCCCAGTGCTGC
AATGATACCGCGAGACCCACGCTCACCGGCTCCAGATTTATCAGCAATAAACCAGCCAGCCGGAAGGGCC
GAGCGCAGAAGTGGTCCTGCAACTTTATCCGCCTCCATCCAGTCTATTAATTGTTGCCGGGAAGCTAGAG
TAAGTAGTTCGCCAGTTAATAGTTTGCGCAACGTTGTTGCCATTGCTACAGGCATCGTGGTGTCACGCTC
GTCGTTTGGTATGGCTTCATTCAGCTCCGGTTCCCAACGATCAAGGCGAGTTACATGATCCCCCATGTTG
TGCAAAAAAGCGGTTAGCTCCTTCGGTCCTCCGATCGTTGTCAGAAGTAAGTTGGCCGCAGTGTTATCAC
TCATGGTTATGGCAGCACTGCATAATTCTCTTACTGTCATGCCATCCGTAAGATGCTTTTCTGTGACTGG
TGAGTACTCAACCAAGTCATTCTGAGAATAGTGTATGCGGCGACCGAGTTGCTCTTGCCCGGCGTCAATA
CGGGATAATACCGCGCCACATAGCAGAACTTTAAAAGTGCTCATCATTGGAAAACGTTCTTCGGGGCGAA
AACTCTCAAGGATCTTACCGCTGTTGAGATCCAGTTCGATGTAACCCACTCGTGCACCCAACTGATCTTC
AGCATCTTTTACTTTCACCAGCGTTTCTGGGTGAGCAAAAACAGGAAGGCAAAATGCCGCAAAAAAGGGA
ATAAGGGCGACACGGAAATGTTGAATACTCATACTCTTCCTTTTTCAATATTATTGAAGCATTTATCAGG
GTTATTGTCTCATGAGCGGATACATATTTGAATGTATTTAGAAAAATAAACAAATAGGGGTTCCGCGCAC
ATTTCCCCGAAAAGTGCCACCTGACGTCTAAGAAACCATTATTATCATGACATTAACCTATAAAAATAGG
CGTATCACGAGGCCCTTTCGTCTCGCGCGTTTCGGTGATGACGGTGAAAACCTCTGACACATGCAGCTCC
CGGAGACGGTCACAGCTTGTCTGTAAGCGGATGCCGGGAGCAGACAAGCCCGTCAGGGCGCGTCAGCGGG
TGTTGGCGGGTGTCGGGGCTGGCTTAACTATGCGGCATCAGAGCAGATTGTACTGAGAGTGCACCATATG
CGGTGTGAAATACCGCACAGATGCGTAAGGAGAAAATACCGCATCAGGCGCCATTCGCCATTCAGGCTGC
GCAACTGTTGGGAAGGGCGATCGGTGCGGGCCTCTTCGCTATTACGCCAGCTGGCGAAAGGGGGATGTGC
TGCAAGGCGATTAAGTTGGGTAACGCCAGGGTTTTCCCAGTCACGACGTTGTAAAACGACGGCGCAAGGA
ATGGTGCATGCAAGGAGATGGCGCCCAACAGTCCCCCGGCCACGGGGCCTGCCACCATACCCACGCCGAA
ACAAGCGCTCATGAGCCCGAAGTGGCGAGCCCGATCTTCCCCATCGGTGATGTCGGCGATATAGGCGCCA
GCAACCGCACCTGTGGCGCCGGTGATGCCGGCCACGATGCGTCCGGCGTAGAGGCGATTAGTCCAATTTG
TTAAAGACAGGATATCAGTGGTCCAGGCTCTAGTTTTGACTCAACAATATCACCAGCTGAAGCCTATAGA
GTACGAGCCATAGATAAAATAAAAGATTTTATTTAGTCTCCAGAAAAAGGGGGG
Features (pLannotate 1.2.2; 20 found; start..end, strand, type, name):
      1..517     +  LTR            5' LTR: 5' long terminal repeat from murine embryonic stem cell virus
    581..922     +  misc_feature   MESV Ψ: packaging signal of murine embryonic stem cell virus
    989..1405    +  CDS            gag (truncated): truncated Moloney murine leukemia virus (MMLV) gag gene lacking the start codon
   1482..2804    +  CDS            PPARD: PPARD_HUMAN - Also known as NR1C2, PPARB. Experimental evidence at protein level: Swiss-Prot protein existence level 1. Ligand-activated transcription factor. Receptor that binds peroxisome proliferators such as hypolipidemic drugs and fatty acids. Has a preference for poly-unsaturated fatty acids, such as gamma- linoleic acid and eicosapentanoic acid. Once activated by a ligand, the receptor binds to promoter elements of target genes. Regulates the peroxisomal beta-oxidation pathway of fatty acids. Functions as transcription activator for the acyl-CoA oxidase gene. Decreases expression of NPC
   2955..3454    +  promoter       PGK promoter: mouse phosphoglycerate kinase 1 promoter
   3475..3873    +  CDS            BSD: blasticidin S deaminase; Aspergillus terreus BSD; confers resistance to blasticidin
   3918..3952    +  LTR            3' LTR (ΔU3) (fragment): self-inactivating 3' long terminal repeat (LTR) from Moloney murine leukemia virus
   3949..4243    +  LTR            3' LTR (ΔU3) (fragment): self-inactivating 3' long terminal repeat (LTR) from Moloney murine leukemia virus
   4405..4421    -  protein_bind   lac operator: The lac repressor binds to the lac operator to inhibit transcription in E. coli. This inhibition can be relieved by adding lactose or isopropyl-β-D-thiogalactopyranoside (IPTG). lac repressor encoded by lacI
   4429..4459    -  promoter       lac promoter: promoter for the E. coli lac operon
   4474..4495    -  protein_bind   CAP binding site: CAP binding activates transcription in the presence of cAMP. E. coli catabolite activator protein
   4508..4600    -  CDS            lacI (fragment): lac repressor; lacI; The lac repressor binds to the lac operator to inhibit transcription in E. coli. This inhibition can be relieved by adding lactose or isopropyl-β-D-thiogalactopyranoside (IPTG).
   4783..5371    -  rep_origin     ori: high-copy-number ColE1/pMB1/pBR322/pUC origin of replication
   5542..6402    -  CDS            AmpR: β-lactamase; bla; confers resistance to ampicillin, carbenicillin, and related antibiotics
   6403..6507    -  promoter       AmpR promoter: bla
   6602..6637    +  CDS            rop (fragment): Rop protein, which maintains plasmids at low copy number; rop
   6739..6838    +  misc_feature   bom (fragment): basis of mobility region from pBR322
   6844..6993    -  CDS            lacZα (fragment): LacZα fragment of β-galactosidase; lacZ fragment
   6993..7194    -  CDS            TcR (fragment): tetracycline efflux protein; tet; confers resistance to tetracycline
   7195..7293    +  CDS            env (fragment): murine leukemia virus gPr80 envelope polyprotein precursor; env; proteolytically cleaved into gp70SU and p15TM subunits
