[The description below was written by a language model from this plasmid's Addgene catalogue record and pLannotate feature annotations shown in this document.]
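Description:
pMSCVbsd-PPARD-A404K is a gammaretroviral expression vector built on the pMSCVbsd backbone, a murine stem cell virus (MSCV) type plasmid, and carries a mutant human PPARD cDNA for stable delivery into mammalian cells by retroviral transduction. In bacteria the 7.3 kb plasmid is maintained through a high-copy ColE1/pUC-type origin and selected with ampicillin via the β-lactamase gene. The remaining bacterial annotations (lac promoter/operator and short fragments of lacI, lacZα, rop, bom and TcR) are non-functional remnants of the backbone's cloning history.

The viral portion begins with a 5' LTR from murine embryonic stem cell virus, followed by the Ψ packaging signal and a truncated gag region lacking its start codon, which together allow the transcript to be packaged efficiently into particles when gag, pol and env are supplied in trans by a packaging cell line. The PPARD coding sequence, inserted between BglII (destroyed during cloning) and XhoI sites, sits directly downstream with no promoter of its own annotated, so it is presumably transcribed from the 5' LTR. It encodes the ligand-activated nuclear receptor PPARβ/δ with an A404K substitution introduced by PCR mutagenesis; the record does not state the functional consequence of this change. A mouse PGK promoter then drives blasticidin S deaminase, allowing blasticidin selection of transduced cells. The 3' LTR is annotated automatically as fragments of a ΔU3 self-inactivating LTR, but this may be only partial matching by the annotation tool rather than a true self-inactivating design. The associated work concerns PPARβ/δ, NCOR corepressor recruitment and regulation of ANGPTL4 transcription, so the construct is suited to stably expressing this receptor mutant for comparison with other PPARD variants.
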