Addgene plasmid #130759: pMSCVbsd-PPARD-A404K
Purpose: Vector encoding PPARD cDNA for retroviral transduction
Depositing lab: Till Adhikary. Depositing organization: Philipps-Universitaet Marburg. Publication: PPARbeta/delta recruits NCOR and regulates transcription reinitiation of ANGPTL4. Legrand N, Bretscher CL, Zielke S, Wilke B, Daude M, Fritz B, Diederich WE, Adhikary T. Nucleic Acids Res. 2019 Oct 10;47(18):9573-9591. doi: 10.1093/nar/gkz685. PubMed 31428774.
Backbone
  Vector backbone: pMSCVbsd
  Vector type: Retroviral
  Selectable markers: Blasticidin
Growth in bacteria
  Bacterial resistance: Ampicillin, 100 μg/mL
  Growth temperature: 37°C
  Growth strain: NEB Stable
  Copy number: High Copy
Gene/Insert
  Gene/Insert name: PPARD A404K
  Species: H. sapiens (human)
  Mutation: A404K
  Entrez Gene: PPARD (a.k.a. FAAR, NR1C2, NUC1, NUCI, NUCII, PPARB)
  Cloning method: Restriction Enzyme; 5′ cloning site BglII (destroyed during cloning); 3′ cloning site XhoI (not destroyed)
  Sequencing primers: 5′ pMSCVseqfw (CCCTTGAACCTCCTCGTTCGACC); 3′ pMSCVseqrv (GAGACGTGCTACTTCCATTTGTC)
Terms and licenses: Academic/Nonprofit Terms; Industry Terms: Not Available to Industry
Depositor comments: Generated by PCR mutagenesis. Please visit https://www.biorxiv.org/content/10.1101/525576v2 for BioRxiv preprint.
How to cite: pMSCVbsd-PPARD-A404K was a gift from Till Adhikary (Addgene plasmid # 130759 ; http://n2t.net/addgene:130759 ; RRID:Addgene_130759)
