>Addgene plasmid #130759 | pMSCVbsd-PPARD-A404K | depositor partial sequence | sequence record 250270 | PPARD A404K
ATGGAGCAGCCACAGGAGGAAGCCCCTGAGGTCCGGGAAGAGGAGGAGAAAGAGGAAGTGGCAGAGGCAG
AAGGAGCCCCAGAGCTCAATGGGGGACCACAGCATGCACTTCCTTCCAGCAGCTACACAGACCTCTCCCG
GAGCTCCTCGCCACCCTCACTGCTGGACCAACTGCAGATGGGCTGTGACGGGGCCTCATGCGGCAGCCTC
AACATGGAGTGCCGGGTGTGCGGGGACAAGGCATCGGGCTTCCACTACGGTGTTCATGCATGTGAGGGGT
GCAAGGGCTTCTTCCGTCGTACGATCCGCATGAAGCTGGAGTACGAGAAGTGTGAGCGCAGCTGCAAGAT
TCAGAAGAAGAACCGCAACAAGTGCCAGTACTGCCGCTTCCAGAAGTGCCTGGCACTGGGCATGTCACAC
AACGCTATCCGTTTTGGTCGGATGCCGGAGGCTGAGAAGAGGAAGCTGGTGGCAGGGCTGACTGCAAACG
AGGGGAGCCAGTACAACCCACAGGTGGCCGACCTGAAGGCCTTCTCCAAGCACATCTACAATGCCTACCT
GAAAAACTTCAACATGACCAAAAAGAAGGCCCGCAGCATCCTCACCGGCAAAGCCAGCCACACGGCGCCC
TTTGTGATCCACGACATCGAGACATTGTGGCAGGCAGAGAAGGGGCTGGTGTGGAAGCAGTTGGTGAATG
GCCTGCCTCCCTACAAGGAGATCAGCGTGCACGTCTTCTACCGCTGCCAGTGCACCACAGTGGAGACCGT
GCGGGAGCTCACTGAGTTCGCCAAGAGCATCCCCAGCTTCAGCAGCCTCTTCCTCAACGACCAGGTTACC
CTTCTCAAGTATGGCGTGCACGAGGCCATCTTCGCCATGCTGGCCTCTATCGTCAACAAGGACGGGCTGC
TGGTAGCCAACGGCAGTGGCTTTGTCACCCGTGAGTTCCTGCGCAGCCTCCGCAAACCCTTCAGTGATAT
CATTGAGCCTAAGTTTGAATTTGCTGTCAAGTTCAACGCCCTGGAACTTGATGACAGTGACCTGGCCCTA
TTCATTGCGGCCATCATTCTGTGTGGAGACCGGCCAGGCCTCATGAACGTTCCACGGGTGGAGGCTATCC
AGGACACCATCCTGCGTGCCCTCGAATTCCACCTGCAGGCCAACCACCCTGATGCCCAGTACCTCTTCCC
CAAGCTGCTGCAGAAGATGAAAGACCTGCGGCAACTGGTCACCGAGCACGCCCAGATGATGCAGCGGATC
AAGAAGACCGAAACCGAGACCTCGCTGCACCCTCTGCTCCAGGAGATCTACAAGGACATGTACTAA
